Addgene plasmid #74511: pcFLAG-Grap2-WT
Purpose: Overexpression of Grap2 in mammalian cells
Depositing lab: Lars Rönnstrand. Depositing organization: Lund University. Publication: Expression of GADS enhances FLT3-induced mitogenic signaling. Chougule RA, Cordero E, Moharram SA, Pietras K, Ronnstrand L, Kazi JU. Oncotarget. 2016 Feb 15. doi: 10.18632/oncotarget.7415. PubMed 26895103.
Backbone
  Vector backbone: pcFLAG
  Backbone manufacturer: this lab, modified from pcDNA3
  Vector type: Mammalian Expression
  Selectable markers: Neomycin (select with G418)
Growth in bacteria
  Bacterial resistance: Ampicillin, 100 μg/mL
  Growth temperature: 37°C
  Growth strain: DH5alpha
  Copy number: High Copy
Gene/Insert
  Gene/Insert name: Grap2
  Species: H. sapiens (human)
  Entrez Gene: GRAP2 (a.k.a. GADS, GRAP-2, GRB2L, GRBLG, GRID, GRPL, GrbX, Grf40, Mona, P38)
  Promoter: CMV
  Tag / fusion protein: FLAG (C terminal on backbone)
  Cloning method: Restriction Enzyme; 5′ cloning site unknown (unknown if destroyed); 3′ cloning site unknown (unknown if destroyed)
  Sequencing primers: 5′ CMV-F; 3′ BGHrev
Terms and licenses: Academic/Nonprofit Terms; Industry Terms: Not Available to Industry
Depositor comments: The depositor notes that a BamHI restriction site was inserted following the start codon of Grap2. This site does not affect plasmid function.
How to cite: pcFLAG-Grap2-WT was a gift from Lars Rönnstrand (Addgene plasmid # 74511 ; http://n2t.net/addgene:74511 ; RRID:Addgene_74511)
