[The description below was written by a language model from this plasmid's Addgene catalogue record.]
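Description:
pcFLAG-Grap2-WT is a mammalian expression plasmid for overexpressing wild-type human GRAP2, the adaptor protein also known as GADS, Mona or Grf40. It is built on pcFLAG, a backbone that the depositing laboratory derived from pcDNA3. In bacteria it is maintained as a high-copy plasmid under ampicillin selection. For mammalian cells it carries a neomycin resistance marker, so stably transfected populations can be selected with G418.

The Grap2 coding sequence is transcribed from the strong constitutive CMV promoter. The backbone supplies a FLAG epitope that is recorded as fused to the C terminus of the protein, which allows detection or immunoprecipitation with anti-FLAG antibodies. The use of a BGH reverse sequencing primer suggests that the pcDNA3-type bovine growth hormone polyadenylation region lies downstream of the insert, although no feature table is provided to confirm this. The insert was introduced by restriction enzyme cloning, but the 5′ and 3′ sites used are not recorded. The depositor notes that a BamHI site was inserted immediately after the Grap2 start codon and states that this does not affect plasmid function.

The stated purpose is overexpression of Grap2 in mammalian cells. The associated publication concerns how GADS expression enhances FLT3-induced mitogenic signaling, so the construct suits transient or stable expression studies of this adaptor in receptor tyrosine kinase signaling. The "WT" designation marks this as the wild-type form of the protein, though the record describes no mutant versions.
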