>Addgene plasmid #74511 | pcFLAG-Grap2-WT | addgene partial sequence | sequence record 146174 | CMV-F 5'-CGCAAATGGGCGGTAGGCGTG-3'
ACCCACTGCTTACTGGCTTATCGAAATTAATACGACTCACTATAGGGAGACCCAAGCTGGCTAGCGTTTA
AACTTAAGCTTGGTACCGAGCTCGGATCGGCCACCATGGGATCCGAAGCTGTTGCCAAGTTTGATTTCAC
TGCTTCAGGTGAGGATGAACTGAGCTTTCACACTGGAGATGTTTTGAAGATTTTAAGTAACCAAGAGGAG
TGGTTTAAGGCGGAGCTTGGGAGCCAGGAAGGATATGTGCCCAAGAATTTCATAGACATCCAGTTTCCCA
AATGGTTTCACGAAGGCCTCTCTCGACACCAGGCAGAGAACTTACTCATGGGCAAGGAGGTTGGCTTCTT
CATCATCCGGGCCAGCCAGAGCTCCCCAGGGGACTTCTCCATCTCTGTCAGGCATGAGGATGACGTTCAA
CACTTCAAGGTCATGCGAGACAACAAGGGTAATTACTTTCTGTGGACTGAGAAGTTTCCATCCCTAAATA
AGCTGGTAGACTACTACAGGACAAATTCCATCTCCAGACAGAAGCAGATCTTCCTTAGAGACAGAACCCG
AGAAGACCAGGGTCACCGGGGCAACAGCCTGGACCGGAGGTCCCAGGGAGGCCCACACCTCAGTGGGGCT
GTGGGAGAAGAAATCCGACCTTCGATGAACCGGAAGCTGTCGGATCACCCCCCGACCCTTCCCCTGCAGC
AGCACCAGCACCAGCCACAGCCTCCGCAATATGCCCCAGCGCCCCAGCAGCTGCAGCAGCCCCCACAGCA
GCGATATCTGCAGCACCACCATTTCCACCAGGAACGCCGAGGAGGCAGCCTTGACATAA
