>Addgene plasmid #74511 | pcFLAG-Grap2-WT | addgene partial sequence | sequence record 146175 | BGH-rev 5'-TAGAAGGCACAGTCGAGG-3'
ATTCTTACTTGTCATCGTCATCCTTGTAGTCCTCGAGTCGGGTCATGGGTGCCACGTAGTTGGCAGGGAA
GAGGCCCAGCTTGTTGTGCAGGCGGCCGGTCCACCAGGATGGGTTGGAGCTATCCAGGACCTCCACCACC
TCCCCGCTGTGGAACCCCAGCTCGTCATCCTCCAGGGCCTCAAAGTCATACAGCGCCCGGGCCCACCGCA
CTCGCCCTGCCGCCTGGAGCTGCACTGGGTCTGTGTGTCTCCGATGCATGAGGGCCGCATTCATTTCACT
GCCCAAGCCGGTGCCACAATGCCCATCATTTATGTCAAGGCTGCCTCCTCGGCGTTCCTGGTGGAAATGG
TGGTGCTGCAGATATCGCTGCTGTGGGGGCTGCTGCAGCTGCTGGGGCGCTGGGGCATATTGCGGAGGCT
GTGGCTGGTGCTGGTGCTGCTGCAGGGGAAGGGTCGGGGGGTGATCCGACAGCTTCCGGTTCATCGAAGG
TCGGATTTCTTCTCCCACAGCCCCACTGAGGTGTGGGCCTCCCTGGGACCTCCGGTCCAGGCTGTTGCCC
CGGTGACCCTGGTCTTCTCGGGTTCTGTCTCTAAGGAAGATCTGCTTCTGTCTGGAGATGGAATTTGTCC
TGTAGTAGTCTACCAGCTTATTTAGGGATGGAAACTTCTCAGTCCACAGAAAGTAATTACCCTTGTTGTC
TCGCATGACCTTGAAGTGTTGAACGTCATCCTCATGCCTGACAGAGATGGAGAAGTCCCCTGGGGAGCTC
TGGCTGGCCCGGATGATGAAGAAGCCAACCTCCTTGCCCATGAGTAAGTTCTCTGCCTGGTGTCGAGAGA
GGCCTTCGTGAA
